>Addgene plasmid #197500 | pCMV-T7-ABE8.20m-SpCas9-NRTH-P2A-EGFP (RMD63) | addgene full sequence | sequence record 386637 | Addgene NGS Result
ATATGCCAAGTACGCCCCCTATTGACGTCAATGACGGTAAATGGCCCGCCTGGCATTATGCCCAGTACAT
GACCTTATGGGACTTTCCTACTTGGCAGTACATCTACGTATTAGTCATCGCTATTACCATGGTGATGCGG
TTTTGGCAGTACATCAATGGGCGTGGATAGCGGTTTGACTCACGGGGATTTCCAAGTCTCCACCCCATTG
ACGTCAATGGGAGTTTGTTTTGGCACCAAAATCAACGGGACTTTCCAAAATGTCGTAACAACTCCGCCCC
ATTGACGCAAATGGGCGGTAGGCGTGTACGGTGGGAGGTCTATATAAGCAGAGCTGGTTTAGTGAACCGT
CAGATCCGCTAGAGATCCGCGGCCGCTAATACGACTCACTATAGGGAGAGCCGCCACCATGAAACGGACA
GCCGACGGAAGCGAGTTCGAGTCACCAAAGAAGAAGCGGAAAGTCTCTGAGGTGGAGTTTTCCCACGAGT
ACTGGATGAGACATGCCCTGACCCTGGCCAAGAGGGCACGCGATGAGAGGGAGGTGCCTGTGGGAGCCGT
GCTGGTGCTGAACAATAGAGTGATCGGCGAGGGCTGGAACAGAGCCATCGGCCTGCACGACCCAACAGCC
CATGCCGAAATTATGGCCCTGAGACAGGGCGGCCTGGTCATGCAGAACTACAGACTGTACGACGCCACCC
TGTACAGCACATTCGAGCCTTGCGTGATGTGCGCCGGCGCCATGATCCACTCTAGGATCGGCCGCGTGGT
GTTTGGCGTGAGGAACGCAAAAACCGGCGCCGCAGGCTCCCTGATGGACGTGCTGCACCACCCCGGCATG
AATCACCGCGTCGAAATTACCGAGGGAATCCTGGCAGATGAATGTGCCGCCCTGCTGTGCAGATTCTTTC
GGATGCCTAGAAGAGTGTTCAATGCTCAGAAGAAGGCCCAGAGCTCCACCGACTCCGGAGGATCTAGCGG
AGGCTCCTCTGGCTCTGAGACACCTGGCACAAGCGAGAGCGCAACACCTGAAAGCAGCGGGGGCAGCAGC
GGGGGGTCAGACAAGAAGTACAGCATCGGCCTGGCCATCGGCACCAACTCTGTGGGCTGGGCCGTGATCA
CCGACGAGTACAAGGTGCCCAGCAAGAAATTCAAGGTGCTGGGCAACACCGACCGGCACAGCATCAAGAA
GAACCTGATCGGAGCCCTGCTGTTCGACAGCGGCGAAACAGCCGAGGCCACCCGGCTGAAGAGAACCGCC
AGAAGAAGATACACCAGACGGAAGAACCGGATCTGCTATCTGCAAGAGATCTTCAGCAACGAGATGGCCA
AGGTGGACGACAGCTTCTTCCACAGACTGGAAGAGTCCTTCCTGGTGGAAGAGGATAAGAAGCACGAGCG
GCACCCCATCTTCGGCAACATCGTGGACGAGGTGGCCTACCACGAGAAGTACCCCACCATCTACCACCTG
AGAAAGAAACTGGTGGACAGCACCGACAAGGCCGACCTGCGGCTGATCTATCTGGCCCTGGCCCACATGA
TCAAGTTCCGGGGCCACTTCCTGATCGAGGGCGACCTGAACCCCGACAACAGCGACGTGGACAAGCTGTT
CATCCAGCTGGTGCAGACCTACAACCAGCTGTTCGAGGAAAACCCCATCAACGCCAGCGGCGTGGACGCC
AAGGCCATCCTGTCTGCCAGACTGAGCAAGAGCAGACGGCTGGAAAATCTGATCGCCCAGCTGCCCGGCG
AGAAGAAGAATGGCCTGTTCGGAAACCTGATTGCCCTGAGCCTGGGCCTGACCCCCAACTTCAAGAGCAA
CTTCGACCTGGCCGAGGATGCCAAACTGCAGCTGAGCAAGGACACCTACGACGACGACCTGGACAACCTG
CTGGCCCAGATCGGCGACCAGTACGCCGACCTGTTTCTGGCCGCCAAGAACCTGTCCGACGCCATCCTGC
TGAGCGACATCCTGAGAGTGAACACCGAGATCACCAAGGCCCCCCTGAGCGCCTCTATGGTGAAGAGATA
CGACGAGCACCACCAGGACCTGACCCTGCTGAAAGCTCTCGTGCGGCAGCAGCTGCCTGAGAAGTACAAA
GAGATTTTCTTCGACCAGAGCAAGAACGGCTACGCCGGCTACATTGACGGCGGAGCCAGCCAGGAAGAGT
TCTACAAGTTCATCAAGCCCATCCTGGAAAAGATGGACGGCACCGAGGAACTGCTCGTGAAGCTGAACAG
AGAGGACCTGCTGCGGAAGCAGCGGACCTTCGACAACGGCATCATCCCCCACCAGATCCACCTGGGAGAG
CTGCACGCCATTCTGCGGCGGCAGGGCGATTTTTACCCATTCCTGAAGGACAACCGGGAAAAGATCGAGA
AGATCCTGACCTTCCGCATCCCCTACTACGTGGGCCCTCTGGCCAGGGGAAACAGCAGATTCGCCTGGAT
GACCAGAAAGAGCGAGGAAACCATCACCCCCTGGAACTTCGAGGAAGTGGTGGACAAGGGCGCTTCCGCC
CAGAGCTTCATCGAGCGGATGACCAACTTCGATAAGAACCTGCCCAACGAGAAGGTGCTGCCCAAGCACA
GCCTGCTGTACGAGTACTTCACCGTGTATAACGAGCTGACCAAAGTGAAATACGTGACCGAGGGAATGAG
AAAGCCCGCCTTCCTGAGCGGCGAGCAGAAAAAGGCCATCGTGGACCTGCTGTTCAAGACCAACCGGAAA
GTGACCGTGAAGCAGCTGAAAGAGGACTACTTCAAGAAAATCGAGTGCTTCGACTCCGTGGAAATCTCCG
GCGTGGAAGATCGGTTCAACGCCTCCCTGGGCACATACCACGATCTGCTGAAAATTATCAAGGACAAGGA
CTTCCTGGACAATGAGGAAAACGAGGACATTCTGGAAGATATCGTGCTGACCCTGACACTGTTTGAGGAC
AGAGAGATGATCGAGGAACGGCTGAAAACCTATGCCCACCTGTTCGACGACAAAGTGATGAAGCAGCTGA
AGCGGCTGAGATACACCGGCTGGGGCAGGCTGAGCCGGAAGCTGATCAACGGCATCCGGGACAAGCAGTC
CGGCAAGACAATCCTGGATTTCCTGAAGTCCGACGGCTTCGCCAACAGAAACTTCATGCAGCTGATCCAC
GACGACAGCCTGACCTTTAAAGAGGACATCCAGAAAGCCCAGGTGTCCGGCCAGGGCGATAGCCTGCACG
AGCACATTGCCAATCTGGCCGGCAGCCCCGCCATTAAGAAGGGCATCCTGCAGACAGTGAAGGTGGTGGA
CGAGCTCGTGAAAGTGATGGGCGGCCACAAGCCCGAGAACATCGTGATCGAAATGGCCAGAGAGAACCAG
ACCACCCAGAAGGGACAGAAGAACAGCCGCGAGAGAATGAAGCGGATCGAAGAGGGCATCAAAGAGCTGG
GCAGCCAGATCCTGAAAGAACACCCCGTGGAAAACACCCAGCTGCAGAACGAGAAGCTGTACCTGTACTA
CCTGCAGAATGGGCGGGATATGTACGTGGACCAGGAACTGGACATCAACCGGCTGTCCGACTACGATGTG
GACCATATCGTGCCTCAGAGCTTTCTGAAGGACGACTCCATCGACAACAAGGTGCTGACCAGAAGCGACA
AGAACCGGGGCAAGAGCGACAACGTGCCCTCCGAAGAGGTCGTGAAGAAGATGAAGAACTACTGGCGGCA
GCTGCTGAACGCCAAGCTGATTACCCAGAGAAAGTTCGACAATCTGACCAAGGCCGAGAGAGGCGGCCTG
AGCGAACTGGATAAGGCCGGCTTCATCAAGAGACAGCTGGTGGAAACCCGGCAGATCACAAAGCACGTGG
CACAGATCCTGGACTCCCGGATGAACACTAAGTACGACGAGAATGACAAGCTGATCCGGGAAGTGAAAGT
GATCACCCTGAAGTCCAAGCTGGTGTCCGATTTCCGGAAGGATTTCCAGTTTTACAAAGTGCGCGAGATC
AACAACTACCACCACGCCCACGACGCCTACCTGAACGCCGTCGTGGGAACCGCCCTGATCAAAAAGTACC
CTAAGCTGGAAAGCGAGTTCGTGTACGGCGACTACAAGGTGTACGACGTGCGGAAGATGATCGCCAAGAG
CGAGCAGGAAATCGGCAAGGCTACCGCCAAGTACTTCTTCTACAGCAACATCATGAACTTTTTCAAGACC
GAGATTACCCTGGCCAACGGCGAGATCCGGAAGCGGCCTCTGATCGAGACAAACGGCGAAACCGGGGAGA
TCGTGTGGGATAAGGGCCGGGATTTTGCCACCGTGCGGAAAGTGCTGAGCATGCCCCAAGTGAATATCGT
GAAAAAGACCGAGGTGCAGACAGGCGGCTTCAGCAAAGAGTCTATCCTGCCCAAGGGCAACAGCGATAAG
CTGATCGCCAGAAAGAAGGACTGGGACCCTAAGAAGTACGGCGGCTTCAACAGCCCCACCGTGGCCTATT
CTGTGCTGGTGGTGGCCAAAGTGGAAAAGGGCAAGTCCAAGAAACTGAAGAGTGTGAAAGAGCTGCTGGG
GATCACCATCATGGAAAGAAGCAGCTTCGAGAAGAATCCCATCGGCTTTCTGGAAGCCAAGGGCTACAAA
GAAGTGAAAAAGGACCTGATCATCAAGCTGCCTAAGTACTCCCTGTTCGAGCTGGAAAACGGCCGGAAGA
GAATGCTGGCCTCTGCCAGCGTGCTGCACAAGGGAAACGAACTGGCCCTGCCCTCCAAATATGTGAACTT
CCTGTACCTGGCCAGCCACTATGAGAAGCTGAAGGGCTCCAGCGAGGATAATAAGCAGAAACAGCTGTTT
GTGGAACAGCACAAGCACTACCTGGACGAGATCATCGAGCAGATCAGCGAGTTCTCCAAGAGAGTGATCC
TGGCCGACGCTAATCTGGACAAAGTGCTGTCCGCCTACAACAAGCACCGGGATAAGCCCATCAGAGAGCA
GGCCGAGAATATCATCCACCTGTTTACCCTGACCAATCTGGGAGCCAGCGCCGCCTTCAAGTACTTTGAC
ACCACCATCGGCCGGAAGCTGTACACCAGCACCAAAGAGGTGCTGGACGCCACCCTGATCCACCAGAGCA
TCACCGGCCTGTACGAGACACGGATCGACCTGTCTCAGCTGGGAGGCGACGGATCCGGCGGAGGCGGAAG
CGGGAAAAGAACCGCCGACGGCAGCGAATTCGAGCCCAAGAAGAAGAGGAAAGTCTCGAGCGGAGGCGAC
TACAAAGACCATGACGGTGATTATAAAGATCATGACATCGATTACAAGGATGACGATGACAAGGGAGGCG
GTGGAAGCGGCGCAACAAACTTCTCTCTGCTGAAACAAGCCGGAGATGTCGAAGAGAATCCTGGACCGAT
GGTGAGCAAGGGCGAGGAGCTGTTCACCGGGGTGGTGCCCATCCTGGTCGAGCTGGACGGCGACGTAAAC
GGCCACAAGTTCAGCGTGTCCGGCGAGGGCGAGGGCGATGCCACCTACGGCAAGCTGACCCTGAAGTTCA
TCTGCACCACCGGCAAGCTGCCCGTGCCCTGGCCCACCCTCGTGACCACCCTGACCTACGGCGTGCAGTG
CTTCAGCCGCTACCCCGACCACATGAAGCAGCACGACTTCTTCAAGTCCGCCATGCCCGAAGGCTACGTC
CAGGAGCGCACCATCTTCTTCAAGGACGACGGCAACTACAAGACCCGCGCCGAGGTGAAGTTCGAGGGCG
ACACCCTGGTGAACCGCATCGAGCTGAAGGGCATCGACTTCAAGGAGGACGGCAACATCCTGGGGCACAA
GCTGGAGTACAACTACAACAGCCACAACGTCTATATCATGGCCGACAAGCAGAAGAACGGCATCAAGGTG
AACTTCAAGATCCGCCACAACATCGAGGACGGCAGCGTGCAGCTCGCCGACCACTACCAGCAGAACACCC
CCATCGGCGACGGCCCCGTGCTGCTGCCCGACAACCACTACCTGAGCACCCAGTCCGCCCTGAGCAAAGA
CCCCAACGAGAAGCGCGATCACATGGTCCTGCTGGAGTTCGTGACCGCCGCCGGGATCACTCTCGGCATG
GACGAGCTGTACAAGTGACCGGTCATCATCACCATCACCATTGAGTTTAAACCCGCTGATCAGCCTCGAC
TGTGCCTTCTAGTTGCCAGCCATCTGTTGTTTGCCCCTCCCCCGTGCCTTCCTTGACCCTGGAAGGTGCC
ACTCCCACTGTCCTTTCCTAATAAAATGAGGAAATTGCATCGCATTGTCTGAGTAGGTGTCATTCTATTC
TGGGGGGTGGGGTGGGGCAGGACAGCAAGGGGGAGGATTGGGAAGACAATAGCAGGCATGCTGGGGATGC
GGTGGGCTCTATGGCTTCTGAGGCGGAAAGAACCAGCTGGGGCTCGATACCGTCGACCTCTAGCTAGAGC
TTGGCGTAATCATGGTCATAGCTGTTTCCTGTGTGAAATTGTTATCCGCTCACAATTCCACACAACATAC
GAGCCGGAAGCATAAAGTGTAAAGCCTAGGGTGCCTAATGAGTGAGCTAACTCACATTAATTGCGTTGCG
CTCACTGCCCGCTTTCCAGTCGGGAAACCTGTCGTGCCAGCTGCATTAATGAATCGGCCAACGCGCGGGG
AGAGGCGGTTTGCGTATTGGGCGCTCTTCCGCTTCCTCGCTCACTGACTCGCTGCGCTCGGTCGTTCGGC
TGCGGCGAGCGGTATCAGCTCACTCAAAGGCGGTAATACGGTTATCCACAGAATCAGGGGATAACGCAGG
AAAGAACATGTGAGCAAAAGGCCAGCAAAAGGCCAGGAACCGTAAAAAGGCCGCGTTGCTGGCGTTTTTC
CATAGGCTCCGCCCCCCTGACGAGCATCACAAAAATCGACGCTCAAGTCAGAGGTGGCGAAACCCGACAG
GACTATAAAGATACCAGGCGTTTCCCCCTGGAAGCTCCCTCGTGCGCTCTCCTGTTCCGACCCTGCCGCT
TACCGGATACCTGTCCGCCTTTCTCCCTTCGGGAAGCGTGGCGCTTTCTCATAGCTCACGCTGTAGGTAT
CTCAGTTCGGTGTAGGTCGTTCGCTCCAAGCTGGGCTGTGTGCACGAACCCCCCGTTCAGCCCGACCGCT
GCGCCTTATCCGGTAACTATCGTCTTGAGTCCAACCCGGTAAGACACGACTTATCGCCACTGGCAGCAGC
CACTGGTAACAGGATTAGCAGAGCGAGGTATGTAGGCGGTGCTACAGAGTTCTTGAAGTGGTGGCCTAAC
TACGGCTACACTAGAAGAACAGTATTTGGTATCTGCGCTCTGCTGAAGCCAGTTACCTTCGGAAAAAGAG
TTGGTAGCTCTTGATCCGGCAAACAAACCACCGCTGGTAGCGGTGGTTTTTTTGTTTGCAAGCAGCAGAT
TACGCGCAGAAAAAAAGGATCTCAAGAAGATCCTTTGATCTTTTCTACGGGGTCTGACACTCAGTGGAAC
GAAAACTCACGTTAAGGGATTTTGGTCATGAGATTATCAAAAAGGATCTTCACCTAGATCCTTTTAAATT
AAAAATGAAGTTTTAAATCAATCTAAAGTATATATGAGTAAACTTGGTCTGACAGTTACCAATGCTTAAT
CAGTGAGGCACCTATCTCAGCGATCTGTCTATTTCGTTCATCCATAGTTGCCTGACTCCCCGTCGTGTAG
ATAACTACGATACGGGAGGGCTTACCATCTGGCCCCAGTGCTGCAATGATACCGCGAGACCCACGCTCAC
CGGCTCCAGATTTATCAGCAATAAACCAGCCAGCCGGAAGGGCCGAGCGCAGAAGTGGTCCTGCAACTTT
ATCCGCCTCCATCCAGTCTATTAATTGTTGCCGGGAAGCTAGAGTAAGTAGTTCGCCAGTTAATAGTTTG
CGCAACGTTGTTGCCATTGCTACAGGCATCGTGGTGTCACGCTCGTCGTTTGGTATGGCTTCATTCAGCT
CCGGTTCCCAACGATCAAGGCGAGTTACATGATCCCCCATGTTGTGCAAAAAAGCGGTTAGCTCCTTCGG
TCCTCCGATCGTTGTCAGAAGTAAGTTGGCCGCAGTGTTATCACTCATGGTTATGGCAGCACTGCATAAT
TCTCTTACTGTCATGCCATCCGTAAGATGCTTTTCTGTGACTGGTGAGTACTCAACCAAGTCATTCTGAG
AATAGTGTATGCGGCGACCGAGTTGCTCTTGCCCGGCGTCAATACGGGATAATACCGCGCCACATAGCAG
AACTTTAAAAGTGCTCATCATTGGAAAACGTTCTTCGGGGCGAAAACTCTCAAGGATCTTACCGCTGTTG
AGATCCAGTTCGATGTAACCCACTCGTGCACCCAACTGATCTTCAGCATCTTTTACTTTCACCAGCGTTT
CTGGGTGAGCAAAAACAGGAAGGCAAAATGCCGCAAAAAAGGGAATAAGGGCGACACGGAAATGTTGAAT
ACTCATACTCTTCCTTTTTCAATATTATTGAAGCATTTATCAGGGTTATTGTCTCATGAGCGGATACATA
TTTGAATGTATTTAGAAAAATAAACAAATAGGGGTTCCGCGCACATTTCCCCGAAAAGTGCCACCTGACG
TCGACGGATCGGGAGATCGATCTCCCGATCCCCTAGGGTCGACTCTCAGTACAATCTGCTCTGATGCCGC
ATAGTTAAGCCAGTATCTGCTCCCTGCTTGTGTGTTGGAGGTCGCTGAGTAGTGCGCGAGCAAAATTTAA
GCTACAACAAGGCAAGGCTTGACCGACAATTGCATGAAGAATCTGCTTAGGGTTAGGCGTTTTGCGCTGC
TTCGCGATGTACGGGCCAGATATACGCGTTGACATTGATTATTGACTAGTTATTAATAGTAATCAATTAC
GGGGTCATTAGTTCATAGCCCATATATGGAGTTCCGCGTTACATAACTTACGGTAAATGGCCCGCCTGGC
TGACCGCCCAACGACCCCCGCCCATTGACGTCAATAATGACGTATGTTCCCATAGTAACGCCAATAGGGA
CTTTCCATTGACGTCAATGGGTGGAGTATTTACGGTAAACTGCCCACTTGGCAGTACATCAAGTGTATC
Features (pLannotate 1.2.2; 18 found; start..end, strand, type, name):
    132..335     +  promoter       CMV promoter: human cytomegalovirus (CMV) immediate early promoter
    377..395     +  promoter       T7 promoter: promoter for bacteriophage T7 RNA polymerase
    466..960     +  CDS            tadA: TADA_ECOLI - Also known as yfhC. Experimental evidence at protein level: Swiss-Prot protein existence level 1. Catalyzes the deamination of adenosine to inosine at the wobble position 34 of tRNA(Arg2). Essential for cell viability. From Escherichia coli (strain K12).
   1060..5160    +  CDS            Cas9: Cas9 (Csn1) endonuclease from the Streptococcus pyogenes Type II CRISPR/Cas system generates RNA-guided double strand breaks in DNA
   5248..5313    +  CDS            3xFLAG: three tandem FLAG® epitope tags, followed by an enterokinase cleavage site
   5389..6105    +  CDS            EGFP: EGFP is a basic (constitutively fluorescent) green fluorescent protein published in 1996, derived from Aequorea victoria. It is reported to be a rapidly-maturing weak dimer with moderate acid sensitivity.
   6160..6384    +  polyA_signal   bGH poly(A) signal: bovine growth hormone polyadenylation signal
   6388..6409    +  promoter       SV40 promoter (fragment): SV40 enhancer and early promoter
   6414..6430    +  misc_feature   MCS (fragment): pBluescript multiple cloning site
   6479..6495    -  protein_bind   lac operator: The lac repressor binds to the lac operator to inhibit transcription in E. coli. This inhibition can be relieved by adding lactose or isopropyl-β-D-thiogalactopyranoside (IPTG). lac repressor encoded by lacI
   6503..6533    -  promoter       lac promoter: promoter for the E. coli lac operon
   6548..6569    -  protein_bind   CAP binding site: CAP binding activates transcription in the presence of cAMP. E. coli catabolite activator protein
   6582..6674    -  CDS            lacI (fragment): lac repressor; lacI; The lac repressor binds to the lac operator to inhibit transcription in E. coli. This inhibition can be relieved by adding lactose or isopropyl-β-D-thiogalactopyranoside (IPTG).
   6857..7445    -  rep_origin     ori: high-copy-number ColE1/pMB1/pBR322/pUC origin of replication
   7616..8476    -  CDS            AmpR: β-lactamase; bla; confers resistance to ampicillin, carbenicillin, and related antibiotics
   8477..8581    -  promoter       AmpR promoter: bla
   8652..8696    -  misc_feature   bom (fragment): basis of mobility region from pBR322
   8851..131     +  enhancer       CMV enhancer (across the origin): human cytomegalovirus immediate early enhancer
