[The description below was written by a language model from this plasmid's Addgene catalogue record and pLannotate feature annotations shown in this document.]
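Description:
pCMV-T7-ABE8.20m-SpCas9-NRTH-P2A-EGFP (RMD63) is a 9.1 kb mammalian expression and in vitro transcription plasmid encoding a human codon-optimized adenine (A-to-G) base editor. It is built on the pCMV_ABEmax_P2A_GFP backbone and is maintained in E. coli through a high-copy ColE1/pUC-type origin with ampicillin selection from the β-lactamase gene. Small remnants of lac regulatory elements, a pBluescript cloning site, an SV40 promoter and a pBR322 bom region are also annotated, but these appear to be backbone leftovers rather than functional parts of the design.

The payload is a single synthetic open reading frame placed downstream of the CMV enhancer/promoter, with a T7 promoter between CMV and the coding sequence. The same plasmid can therefore drive expression in transfected mammalian cells or serve as a template for producing editor mRNA with T7 RNA polymerase. The fusion protein begins with a bipartite nuclear localization signal (BPNLS). This is followed by an E. coli TadA-derived deaminase domain carrying the ABE8.20 mutations and then a SpCas9 D10A nickase. The nickase carries the NRTH set of substitutions, an evolved variant with altered PAM preference that targets sites not adjacent to the canonical NGG motif. A second BPNLS and a 3xFLAG epitope follow, then a P2A self-cleaving peptide and EGFP, so that transfected cells co-express a separate green fluorescent marker for identification or sorting. A bovine growth hormone polyadenylation signal terminates the transcript.

No guide RNA cassette is annotated, so a guide would have to be supplied separately. The associated work concerns optimizing base editors for functional correction of SMN2 as an approach to spinal muscular atrophy.
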