Addgene plasmid #197500: pCMV-T7-ABE8.20m-SpCas9-NRTH-P2A-EGFP (RMD63)
Purpose: CMV and T7 promoter expression plasmid for human codon optimized ABE(8.20) A-to-G base editor with nSpCas9-NRTH(D10A) and P2A-EGFP
Depositing lab: Benjamin Kleinstiver. Depositing organization: Massachusetts General Hospital. Publication: Optimization of base editors for the functional correction of SMN2 as a treatment for spinal muscular atrophy. Alves CRR, Ha LL, Yaworski R, Sutton ER, Lazzarotto CR, Christie KA, Reilly A, Beauvais A, Doll RM, de la Cruz D, Maguire CA, Swoboda KJ, Tsai SQ, Kothary R, Kleinstiver BP. Nat Biomed Eng. 2023 Dec 6. doi: 10.1038/s41551-023-01132-z. PubMed 38057426.
Backbone
  Vector backbone: pCMV_ABEmax_P2A_GFP (Addgene Plasmid #112101)
  Vector type: Mammalian Expression, CRISPR ; in vitro transcription; T7 promoter
Growth in bacteria
  Bacterial resistance: Ampicillin, 100 μg/mL
  Growth temperature: 37°C
  Growth strain: DH5alpha
  Copy number: High Copy
Gene/Insert
  Gene/Insert name: pCMV-T7-BPNLS-ABE8.20m-nSpCas9-NRTH-BPNLS-3xFLAG-P2A-EGFP (alt names: RMD63; ABE8.20m-NRTH)
  Species: Synthetic
  Mutation: ABE8.20 mutations in TadA and nSpCas9-NRTH(D10A/I322V/S409I/E427G/R654L/R753G/R1114G/D1135N/D1180G/G1218S/E1219V/Q1221H/P1249S/E1253K/P1321S/D1332G/R1335L)
  Promoter: CMV and T7
  Tag / fusion protein: BPNLS (N terminal on insert); BPNLS-3xFLAG-P2A-EGFP (C terminal on insert)
  Cloning method: Gibson Cloning
  Sequencing primers: 5′ oBK6928-CCAAGTCTCCACCCCATTGACG; 3′ oBK219-GGGAGTGGCACCTTCCAGGGTC
Terms and licenses: Academic/Nonprofit Terms; Industry Terms: Not Available to Industry
Depositor comments: Please visit https://www.biorxiv.org/content/10.1101/2023.01.20.524978v1 for bioRxiv preprint.
How to cite: pCMV-T7-ABE8.20m-SpCas9-NRTH-P2A-EGFP (RMD63) was a gift from Benjamin Kleinstiver (Addgene plasmid # 197500 ; http://n2t.net/addgene:197500 ; RRID:Addgene_197500)
